>Addgene plasmid #153141 | Flag-FOXO1A | addgene full sequence | sequence record 299545 | Addgene NGS Result
TGCCCCCCGCCGCCGCTGGGCCGCTCGCGGGGCAGCCGCGCAAGAGCAGCTCGTCCCGCCGCAACGCGTG
GGGCAACCTGTCCTACGCCGACCTCATCACCAAGGCCATCGAGAGCTCGGCGGAGAAGCGGCTCACGCTG
TCGCAGATCTACGAGTGGATGGTCAAGAGCGTGCCCTACTTCAAGGATAAGGGTGACAGCAACAGCTCGG
CGGGCTGGAAGAATTCAATTCGTCATAATCTGTCCCTACACAGCAAGTTCATTCGTGTGCAGAATGAAGG
AACTGGAAAAAGTTCTTGGTGGATGCTCAATCCAGAGGGTGGCAAGAGCGGGAAATCTCCTAGGAGAAGA
GCTGCATCCATGGACAACAACAGTAAATTTGCTAAGAGCCGAAGCCGAGCTGCCAAGAAGAAAGCATCTC
TCCAGTCTGGCCAGGAGGGTGCTGGGGACAGCCCTGGATCACAGTTTTCCAAATGGCCTGCAAGCCCTGG
CTCTCACAGCAATGATGACTTTGATAACTGGAGTACATTTCGCCCTCGAACTAGCTCAAATGCTAGTACT
ATTAGTGGGAGACTCTCACCCATTATGACCGAACAGGATGATCTTGGAGAAGGGGATGTGCATTCTATGG
TGTACCCGCCATCTGCCGCAAAGATGGCCTCTACTTTACCCAGTCTGTCTGAGATAAGCAATCCCGAAAA
CATGGAAAATCTTTTGGATAATCTCAACCTTCTCTCATCACCAACATCATTAACTGTTTCGACCCAGTCC
TCACCTGGCACCATGATGCAGCAGACGCCGTGCTACTCGTTTGCGCCACCAAACACCAGTTTGAATTCAC
CCAGCCCAAACTACCAAAAATATACATATGGCCAATCCAGCATGAGCCCTTTGCCCCAGATGCCTATACA
AACACTTCAGGACAATAAGTCGAGTTATGGAGGTATGAGTCAGTATAACTGTGCGCCTGGACTCTTGAAG
GAGTTGCTGACTTCTGACTCTCCTCCCCATAATGACATTATGACACCAGTTGATCCTGGGGTAGCCCAGC
CCAACAGCCGGGTTCTGGGCCAGAACGTCATGATGGGCCCTAATTCGGTCATGTCAACCTATGGCAGCCA
GGCATCTCATAACAAAATGATGAATCCCAGCTCCCATACCCACCCTGGACATGCTCAGCAGACATCTGCA
GTTAACGGGCGTCCCCTGCCCCACACGGTAAGCACCATGCCCCACACCTCGGGTATGAACCGCCTGACCC
AAGTGAAGACACCTGTACAAGTGCCTCTGCCCCACCCCATGCAGATGAGTGCCCTGGGGGGCTACTCCTC
CGTGAGCAGCTGCAATGGCTATGGCAGAATGGGCCTTCTCCACCAGGAGAAGCTCCCAAGTGACTTGGAT
GGCATGTTCATTGAGCGCTTAGACTGTGACATGGAATCCATCATTCGGAATGACCTCATGGATGGAGATA
CATTGGATTTTAACTTTGACAATGTGTTGCCCAACCAAAGCTTCCCACACAGTGTCAAGACAACGACACA
TAGCTGGGTGTCAGGCTAGCTCGAGCCTCTAGAACTATAGTGAGTCGTATTACGTAGATCCAGACATGAT
AAGATACATTGATGAGTTTGGACAAACCACAACTAGAATGCAGTGAAAAAAATGCTTTATTTGTGAAATT
TGTGATGCTATTGCTTTATTTGTAACCATTATAAGCTGCAATAAACAAGTTAACAACAACAATTGCATTC
ATTTTATGTTTCAGGTTCAGGGGGAGGTGTGGGAGGTTTTTTAATTCGCGGCCGCGGCGCCAATGCATTG
GGCCCGGTACCCAGCTTTTGTTCCCTTTAGTGAGGGTTAATTGCGCGCTTGGCGTAATCATGGTCATAGC
TGTTTCCTGTGTGAAATTGTTATCCGCTCACAATTCCACACAACATACGAGCCGGGAGCATAAAGTGTAA
AGCCTGGGGTGCCTAATGAGTGAGCTAACTCACATTAATTGCGTTGCGCTCACTGCCCGCTTTCCAGTCG
GGAAACCTGTCGTGCCAGCTGCATTAATGAATCGGCCAACGCGCGGGGAGAGGCGGTTTGCGTATTGGGC
GCTCTTCCGCTTCCTCGCTCACTGACTCGCTGCGCTCGGTCGTTCGGCTGCGGCGAGCGGTATCAGCTCA
CTCAAAGGCGGTAATACGGTTATCCACAGAATCAGGGGATAACGCAGGAAAGAACATGTGAGCAAAAGGC
CAGCAAAAGGCCAGGAACCGTAAAAAGGCCGCGTTGCTGGCGTTTTTCCATAGGCTCCGCCCCCCTGACG
AGCATCACAAAAATCGACGCTCAAGTCAGAGGTGGCGAAACCCGACAGGACTATAAAGATACCAGGCGTT
TCCCCCTGGAAGCTCCCTCGTGCGCTCTCCTGTTCCGACCCTGCCGCTTACCGGATACCTGTCCGCCTTT
CTCCCTTCGGGAAGCGTGGCGCTTTCTCATAGCTCACGCTGTAGGTATCTCAGTTCGGTGTAGGTCGTTC
GCTCCAAGCTGGGCTGTGTGCACGAACCCCCCGTTCAGCCCGACCGCTGCGCCTTATCCGGTAACTATCG
TCTTGAGTCCAACCCGGTAAGACACGACTTATCGCCACTGGCAGCAGCCACTGGTAACAGGATTAGCAGA
GCGAGGTATGTAGGCGGTGCTACAGAGTTCTTGAAGTGGTGGCCTAACTACGGCTACACTAGAAGAACAG
TATTTGGTATCTGCGCTCTGCTGAAGCCAGTTACCTTCGGAAAAAGAGTTGGTAGCTCTTGATCCGGCAA
ACAAACCACCGCTGGTAGCGGTGGTTTTTTTGTTTGCAAGCAGCAGATTACGCGCAGAAAAAAAGGATCT
CAAGAAGATCCTTTGATCTTTTCTACGGGGTCTGACGCTCAGTGGAACGAAAACTCACGTTAAGGGATTT
TGGTCATGAGATTATCAAAAAGGATCTTCACCTAGATCCTTTTAAATTAAAAATGAAGTTTTAAATCAAT
CTAAAGTATATATGAGTAAACTTGGTCTGACAGTTACCAATGCTTAATCAGTGAGGCACCTATCTCAGCG
ATCTGTCTATTTCGTTCATCCATAGTTGCCTGACTCCCCGTCGTGTAGATAACTACGATACGGGAGGGCT
TACCATCTGGCCCCAGTGCTGCAATGATACCGCGAGACCCACGCTCACCGGCTCCAGATTTATCAGCAAT
AAACCAGCCAGCCGGAAGGGCCGAGCGCAGAAGTGGTCCTGCAACTTTATCCGCCTCCATCCAGTCTATT
AATTGTTGCCGGGAAGCTAGAGTAAGTAGTTCGCCAGTTAATAGTTTGCGCAACGTTGTTGCCATTGCTA
CAGGCATCGTGGTGTCACGCTCGTCGTTTGGTATGGCTTCATTCAGCTCCGGTTCCCAACGATCAAGGCG
AGTTACATGATCCCCCATGTTGTGCAAAAAAGCGGTTAGCTCCTTCGGTCCTCCGATCGTTGTCAGAAGT
AAGTTGGCCGCAGTGTTATCACTCATGGTTATGGCAGCACTGCATAATTCTCTTACTGTCATGCCATCCG
TAAGATGCTTTTCTGTGACTGGTGAGTACTCAACCAAGTCATTCTGAGAATAGTGTATGCGGCGACCGAG
TTGCTCTTGCCCGGCGTCAATACGGGATAATACCGCGCCACATAGCAGAACTTTAAAAGTGCTCATCATT
GGAAAACGTTCTTCGGGGCGAAAACTCTCAAGGATCTTACCGCTGTTGAGATCCAGTTCGATGTAACCCA
CTCGTGCACCCAACTGATCTTCAGCATCTTTTACTTTCACCAGCGTTTCTGGGTGAGCAAAAACAGGAAG
GCAAAATGCCGCAAAAAAGGGAATAAGGGCGACACGGAAATGTTGAATACTCATACTCTTCCTTTTTCAA
TATTATTGAAGCATTTATCAGGGTTATTGTCTCATGAGCGGATACATATTTGAATGTATTTAGAAAAATA
AACAAATAGGGGTTCCGCGCACATTTCCCCGAAAAGTGCCACCTAAATTGTAAGCGTTAATATTTTGTTA
AAATTCGCGTTAAATTTTTGTTAAATCAGCTCATTTTTTAACCAATAGGCCGAAATCGGCAAAATCCCTT
ATAAATCAAAAGAATAGACCGAGATAGGGT
[37 nt withheld, positions 4161-4197]
AAAGAACGTGGACTCCAACGTCAAAGG
[49 nt withheld, positions 4225-4273]
T
[91 nt withheld, positions 4275-4365]
G
[124 nt withheld, positions 4367-4490]
CCCATTCGCCATTCAGGCTGCGCAACTGTTGGGAAGGGCGATCGGTGCGGGCCTCTTCGCTATTACGCCA
GTCGACCGCCAATTCAATATGGCGTATATGGACTCATGCCAATTCAATATGGTGGATCTGGACCTGTGCC
AATTCAATATGGCGTATATGGACTCGTGCCAATTCAATATGGTGGATCTGGACCCCAGCCAATTCAATAT
GGCGGACTTGGCACCATGCCAATTCAATATGGCGGACCTGGCACTGTGCCAACTGGGGAGGGGTCTACTT
GGCACGGTGCCAAGTTTGAGGAGGGGTCTTGGCCCTGTGCCAAGTCCGCCATATTGAATTGGCATGGTGC
CAATAATGGCGGCCATATTGGCTATATGCCAGGATCAATATATAGGCAATATCCAATATGGCCCTATGCC
AATATGGCTATTGGCCAGGTTCAATACTATGTATTGGCCCTATGCCATATAGTATTCCATATATGGGTTT
TCCTATTGACGTAGATAGCCCCTCCCAATGGGCGGTCCCATATACCATATATGGGGCTTCCTAATACCGC
CCATAGCCACTCCCCCATTGACGTCAATGGTCTCTATATATGGTCTTTCCTATTGACGTCATATGGGCGG
TCCTATTGACGTATATGGCGCCTCCCCCATTGACGTCAATTACGGTAAATGGCCCGCCTGGCTCAATGCC
CATTGACGTCAATAGGACCACCCACCATTGACGTCAATGGGATGGCTCATTGCCCATTCATATCCGTTCT
CACGCCCCCTATTGACGTCAATGACGGTAAATGGCCCACTTGGCAGTACATCAATATCTATTAATAGTAA
CTTGGCAAGTACATTACTATTGGAAGTACGCCAGGGTACATTGGCAGTACTCCCATTGACGTCAATGGCG
GTAAATGGCCCGCGATGGCTGCCAAGTACATCCCCATTGACGTCAATGGGGAGGGGCAATGACGCAAATG
GGCGTTCCATTGACGTAAATGGGCGGTAGGCGTGCCTAATGGGAGGTCTATATAAGCAATGCTCGTTTAG
GGAACCGCCATTCTGCCTGGGGACGTCGGAGCAAGCTTGATTTAGGTGACACTATAGAATACAAGCTACT
TGTTCTTTTTGCAGGATCAGCCACCATGGATTACAAGGACGACGACGATAAGGGATCCGCCGAGGCGCCT
CAGGTGGTGGAGATCGACCCGGACTTCGAGCCGCTGCCCCGGCCGCGCTCGTGCACCTGGCCGCTGCCCA
GGCCGGAGTTTAGCCAGTCCAACTCGGCCACCTCCAGCCCGGCGCCGTCGGGCAGCGCGGCTGCCAACCC
CGACGCCGCGGCGGGCCTGCCCTCGGCCTCGGCTGCCGCTGTCAGCGCCGACTTCATGAGCAACCTGAGC
TTGCTGGAGGAGAGCGAGGACTTCCCGCAGGCGCCCGGCTCCGTGGCGGCGGCGGTGGCGGCGGCGGCCG
CCGCGGCCGCCACCGGGGGGCTGTGCGGGGACTTCCAGGGCCCGGAGGCGGGCTGCCTGCACCCAGCGCC
ACCGCAGCCCCCGCCGCCCGGGCCGCTGTCGCAGCACCCGCCGG
Features (pLannotate 1.2.2; 16 found; start..end, strand, type, name):
   1575..1592    -  promoter       T7 promoter (fragment): promoter for bacteriophage T7 RNA polymerase
   1597..1731    -  polyA_signal   SV40 poly(A) signal: SV40 polyadenylation signal
   1844..1862    -  promoter       T3 promoter: promoter for bacteriophage T3 RNA polymerase
   1907..1923    -  protein_bind   lac operator: The lac repressor binds to the lac operator to inhibit transcription in E. coli. This inhibition can be relieved by adding lactose or isopropyl-β-D-thiogalactopyranoside (IPTG). lac repressor encoded by lacI
   1931..1961    -  promoter       lac promoter: promoter for the E. coli lac operon
   1976..1997    -  protein_bind   CAP binding site: CAP binding activates transcription in the presence of cAMP. E. coli catabolite activator protein
   2010..2102    -  CDS            lacI (fragment): lac repressor; lacI; The lac repressor binds to the lac operator to inhibit transcription in E. coli. This inhibition can be relieved by adding lactose or isopropyl-β-D-thiogalactopyranoside (IPTG).
   2285..2873    -  rep_origin     ori: high-copy-number ColE1/pMB1/pBR322/pUC origin of replication
   3044..3904    -  CDS            AmpR: β-lactamase; bla; confers resistance to ampicillin, carbenicillin, and related antibiotics
   3905..4009    -  promoter       AmpR promoter: bla
   4062..4490    -  rep_origin     f1 ori (sequence partly withheld): f1 bacteriophage origin of replication; arrow indicates direction of (+) strand synthesis
   4495..4561    -  CDS            lacZα (fragment): LacZα fragment of β-galactosidase; lacZ fragment
   4568..5545    +  promoter       CMV IE94 promoter: enhancer/promoter region of simian cytomegalovirus major immediate early transcription unit IE94
   5580..5598    +  promoter       SP6 promoter: promoter for bacteriophage SP6 RNA polymerase
   5639..5655    +  CDS            FLAG (fragment): FLAG® epitope tag, followed by an enterokinase cleavage site
   5669..1556    +  CDS            FOXO1 (across the origin): FOXO1_HUMAN - Also known as FKHR, FOXO1A. Experimental evidence at protein level: Swiss-Prot protein existence level 1. Transcription factor that is the main target of insulin signaling and regulates metabolic homeostasis in response to oxidative stress (PubMed:10358076, PubMed:12228231, PubMed:15220471, PubMed:15890677, PubMed:18356527, PubMed:19221179, PubMed:20543840, PubMed:21245099). Binds to the insulin response element (IRE) with consensus sequence 5'-TT[G/A]TTTTG-3' and the related Daf-16 family binding element (DBE) with consensus sequence 5'-TT[G/A]TTTAC-3' (PubMed:10358076). Activit
