[The description below was written by a language model from this plasmid's Addgene catalogue record and pLannotate feature annotations shown in this document.]
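Description:
Flag-FOXO1A is a mammalian expression plasmid built on the pCS2+ N-flag backbone, carrying the human FOXO1 coding sequence (also known as FKHR or FOXO1A) as an insert of about 2 kb cloned between BamHI and XhoI sites, both of which are retained. The sequenced construct is about 6.1 kb in total. It is maintained in E. coli as a high-copy plasmid through a ColE1/pUC-type origin and selected with ampicillin via the β-lactamase gene. An f1 origin is also present, which in principle allows single-stranded DNA production. Remnants of lac regulatory sequences and lacZα/lacI fragments are carried over from the backbone's cloning history and have no stated role here.

Expression is driven by the simian cytomegalovirus IE94 enhancer/promoter, a strong constitutive element in many vertebrate cells, and the transcript is terminated by an SV40 polyadenylation signal downstream of the insert. A FLAG epitope supplied by the backbone sits just upstream of FOXO1, producing an N-terminally tagged protein that can be detected or immunoprecipitated with anti-FLAG antibodies. An SP6 promoter lies between the CMV IE94 promoter and the tag, so the tagged open reading frame could also be transcribed in vitro in the sense direction, a typical feature of pCS2-type vectors. T7 and T3 promoters lie downstream of the insert in the opposite orientation.

FOXO1 is a forkhead-box transcription factor that acts as a major target of insulin signalling and regulates metabolic homeostasis and responses to oxidative stress. The plasmid belongs to a uniform expression library of FOX transcription factors and is intended for expressing tagged FOXO1 in mammalian cells.
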