Addgene plasmid #153141: Flag-FOXO1A
Purpose: Expression of Flag tagged human FOXO1A in mammalian cells
Depositing lab: Stefan Koch. Depositing organization: Linkopings Universitet. Publication: A uniform expression library for the exploration of FOX transcription factor biology. Moparthi L, Koch S. Differentiation. 2020 Sep - Oct;115:30-36. doi: 10.1016/j.diff.2020.08.002. Epub 2020 Aug 20. PubMed 32858261.
Backbone
  Vector backbone: pCS2+ N-flag
  Backbone size w/o insert (bp): 4131
  Vector type: Mammalian Expression
Growth in bacteria
  Bacterial resistance: Ampicillin, 100 μg/mL
  Growth temperature: 37°C
  Growth strain: DH5alpha
  Copy number: High Copy
Gene/Insert
  Gene/Insert name: human FOXO1
  Species: H. sapiens (human)
  Insert size (bp): 1965
  Entrez Gene: FOXO1 (a.k.a. FKH1, FKHR, FOXO1A)
  Promoter: CMV IE94
  Tag / fusion protein: Flag (N terminal on backbone)
  Cloning method: Restriction Enzyme; 5′ cloning site BamHI (not destroyed); 3′ cloning site XhoI (not destroyed)
  Sequencing primers: 5′ SP6; 3′ EBV-rev
Terms and licenses: Academic/Nonprofit Terms; Industry Terms: Not Available to Industry
How to cite: Flag-FOXO1A was a gift from Stefan Koch (Addgene plasmid # 153141 ; http://n2t.net/addgene:153141 ; RRID:Addgene_153141)
