>Addgene plasmid #153141 | Flag-FOXO1A | depositor partial sequence | sequence record 296342 | hFOXO1A gene sequence
ATGGCCGAGGCGCCTCAGGTGGTGGAGATCGACCCGGACTTCGAGCCGCTGCCCCGGCCGCGCTCGTGCA
CCTGGCCGCTGCCCAGGCCGGAGTTTAGCCAGTCCAACTCGGCCACCTCCAGCCCGGCGCCGTCGGGCAG
CGCGGCTGCCAACCCCGACGCCGCGGCGGGCCTGCCCTCGGCCTCGGCTGCCGCTGTCAGCGCCGACTTC
ATGAGCAACCTGAGCTTGCTGGAGGAGAGCGAGGACTTCCCGCAGGCGCCCGGCTCCGTGGCGGCGGCGG
TGGCGGCGGCGGCCGCCGCGGCCGCCACCGGGGGGCTGTGCGGGGACTTCCAGGGCCCGGAGGCGGGCTG
CCTGCACCCAGCGCCACCGCAGCCCCCGCCGCCCGGGCCGCTGTCGCAGCACCCGCCGGTGCCCCCCGCC
GCCGCTGGGCCGCTCGCGGGGCAGCCGCGCAAGAGCAGCTCGTCCCGCCGCAACGCGTGGGGCAACCTGT
CCTACGCCGACCTCATCACCAAGGCCATCGAGAGCTCGGCGGAGAAGCGGCTCACGCTGTCGCAGATCTA
CGAGTGGATGGTCAAGAGCGTGCCCTACTTCAAGGATAAGGGTGACAGCAACAGCTCGGCGGGCTGGAAG
AATTCAATTCGTCATAATCTGTCCCTACACAGCAAGTTCATTCGTGTGCAGAATGAAGGAACTGGAAAAA
GTTCTTGGTGGATGCTCAATCCAGAGGGTGGCAAGAGCGGGAAATCTCCTAGGAGAAGAGCTGCATCCAT
GGACAACAACAGTAAATTTGCTAAGAGCCGAAGCCGAGCTGCCAAGAAGAAAGCATCTCTCCAGTCTGGC
CAGGAGGGTGCTGGGGACAGCCCTGGATCACAGTTTTCCAAATGGCCTGCAAGCCCTGGCTCTCACAGCA
ATGATGACTTTGATAACTGGAGTACATTTCGCCCTCGAACTAGCTCAAATGCTAGTACTATTAGTGGGAG
ACTCTCACCCATTATGACCGAACAGGATGATCTTGGAGAAGGGGATGTGCATTCTATGGTGTACCCGCCA
TCTGCCGCAAAGATGGCCTCTACTTTACCCAGTCTGTCTGAGATAAGCAATCCCGAAAACATGGAAAATC
TTTTGGATAATCTCAACCTTCTCTCATCACCAACATCATTAACTGTTTCGACCCAGTCCTCACCTGGCAC
CATGATGCAGCAGACGCCGTGCTACTCGTTTGCGCCACCAAACACCAGTTTGAATTCACCCAGCCCAAAC
TACCAAAAATATACATATGGCCAATCCAGCATGAGCCCTTTGCCCCAGATGCCTATACAAACACTTCAGG
ACAATAAGTCGAGTTATGGAGGTATGAGTCAGTATAACTGTGCGCCTGGACTCTTGAAGGAGTTGCTGAC
TTCTGACTCTCCTCCCCATAATGACATTATGACACCAGTTGATCCTGGGGTAGCCCAGCCCAACAGCCGG
GTTCTGGGCCAGAACGTCATGATGGGCCCTAATTCGGTCATGTCAACCTATGGCAGCCAGGCATCTCATA
ACAAAATGATGAATCCCAGCTCCCATACCCACCCTGGACATGCTCAGCAGACATCTGCAGTTAACGGGCG
TCCCCTGCCCCACACGGTAAGCACCATGCCCCACACCTCGGGTATGAACCGCCTGACCCAAGTGAAGACA
CCTGTACAAGTGCCTCTGCCCCACCCCATGCAGATGAGTGCCCTGGGGGGCTACTCCTCCGTGAGCAGCT
GCAATGGCTATGGCAGAATGGGCCTTCTCCACCAGGAGAAGCTCCCAAGTGACTTGGATGGCATGTTCAT
TGAGCGCTTAGACTGTGACATGGAATCCATCATTCGGAATGACCTCATGGATGGAGATACATTGGATTTT
AACTTTGACAATGTGTTGCCCAACCAAAGCTTCCCACACAGTGTCAAGACAACGACACATAGCTGGGTGT
CAGGCTAG
